Addgene plasmid #71357: csd6_13-330_H155A/pET28b(+) N-tag
Purpose: csd6, construct:13-330, pET28b(+) N-tag, mutation:H155A
Depositing lab: SeWon Suh. Depositing organization: Seoul National University. Publication: The Cell Shape-determining Csd6 Protein from Helicobacter pylori Constitutes a New Family of l,d-Carboxypeptidase. Kim HS, Im HN, An DR, Yoon JY, Jang JY, Mobashery S, Hesek D, Lee M, Yoo J, Cui M, Choi S, Kim C, Lee NK, Kim SJ, Kim JY, Bang G, Han BW, Lee BI, Yoon HJ, Suh SW. J Biol Chem. 2015 Oct 9;290(41):25103-17. doi: 10.1074/jbc.M115.658781. Epub 2015 Aug 25. PubMed 26306031.
Backbone
  Vector backbone: pET28(+)
  Backbone manufacturer: Novagen
  Backbone size w/o insert (bp): 5300
  Total vector size (bp): 6200
  Vector type: Bacterial Expression
Growth in bacteria
  Bacterial resistance: Kanamycin, 50 μg/mL
  Growth temperature: 37°C
  Growth strain: DH5alpha
  Growth instructions: To produce protein, transform into Rosetta2(DE3)pLysS cells. induction: 18 degree @ 20 hours
  Copy number: Low Copy
Gene/Insert
  Gene/Insert name: HP0518 (alt name: Csd6)
  Species: changed Histidine 155 to Alanine
  Insert size (bp): 954
  Entrez Gene: HP0518 (a.k.a. HP0518)
  Promoter: T7
  Tag / fusion protein: Histidine tag (N terminal on backbone)
  Cloning method: Restriction Enzyme; 5′ cloning site NdeI (unknown if destroyed); 3′ cloning site XhoI (unknown if destroyed)
  Sequencing primers: 5′ T7 promoter; 3′ T7 terminator
Terms and licenses: Academic/Nonprofit Terms; Industry Terms: Not Available to Industry
How to cite: csd6_13-330_H155A/pET28b(+) N-tag was a gift from SeWon Suh (Addgene plasmid # 71357 ; http://n2t.net/addgene:71357 ; RRID:Addgene_71357)
