[The description below was written by a language model from this plasmid's Addgene catalogue record.]
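Description:
csd6_13-330_H155A/pET28b(+) N-tag is a bacterial expression plasmid built on the Novagen pET28 backbone, about 6.2 kb in total, of which roughly 5.3 kb is vector. It is selected with kanamycin and recorded as low copy. The record describes a two-host arrangement: a standard cloning strain for propagation, and a DE3 lysogen that supplies T7 RNA polymerase for protein production. No feature table accompanies the entry, so backbone elements such as the origin of replication are not itemised.

The insert is a 954 bp fragment of HP0518, also called Csd6, encoding residues 13–330 and therefore lacking the extreme N-terminus. It carries a point mutation changing histidine 155 to alanine. The species field of the record contains the mutation note rather than an organism, but the associated publication title identifies Csd6 as a cell shape-determining protein from Helicobacter pylori that defines a new family of L,D-carboxypeptidases. The fragment was cloned between NdeI and XhoI, which places it under the T7 promoter and in frame with the backbone-encoded N-terminal histidine tag. The tagged protein can therefore be purified by immobilised metal affinity chromatography. The T7 promoter and T7 terminator sites flanking the insert serve as sequencing primer sites.

The construct is intended for recombinant overproduction of the H155A variant of truncated Csd6. This would most plausibly be for comparison with the wild-type protein in biochemical or structural studies, although the record does not state what role His155 plays or what effect the substitution has.
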