>Addgene plasmid #71357 | csd6_13-330_H155A/pET28b(+) N-tag | addgene partial sequence | sequence record 138326 | T7 5'-TAATACGACTCACTATAGGG-3'
GGAGATATACCATGGGCAGCAGCCATCATCATCATCATCACAGCAGCGGCCTGGTGCCGCGCGGCAGCCA
TATGGTGGGATTGAATGCTAGTGATCGTTTGTTAGAAATCATGCGCCTTTATCAAAAACAAGGCTTGGAA
ATGGTGGGTCAAAAGTTGGATTCTTATTTAGCGGATAAATCTTTTTGGGCAGAAGAACTTCAAAACAAGG
ACACGGATTTTGGCTATTATCAAAACAAGCAGTTTTTATTTGTGGCTAATAAATCCAAGCCCAGTTTGGA
GTTTTATGAGATAGAAAATAACATGCTTAAAAAAATCAACAGCTCTAAAGCTCTTGTAGGCTCTAAAAAG
GGCGATAAGACTTTAGAGGGCGATTTGGCCACGCCTATTGGAGTGTATCGTATCACGCAGAAATTAGAGC
GCTTGGATCAATATTATGGCGTTTTGGCTTTTGTAACGAATTACCCTAATTTGTATGATACCTTGAAAAA
ACGCACCGGGGCGGGCATTTGGGTGCATGGAATGCCTTTAAATGGCGATCGGAATGAATTGAACACCAAG
GGCTGTATTGCGATTGAAAACCCGCTTTTAAGCTCTTATGACAAAGTGTTAAAAGGCGAAAAAGCGTTCC
TCATCACCTATGAAGACAAGTTTTTCCCAAGCACCAAAGAAGAATTGAGCATGATTTTAAGCTCCCTTTT
TCAATGGAAAGAAGCCTGGGCTAGGGGCGATTTTGAACGCTACATGCGTTT
