>Addgene plasmid #71357 | csd6_13-330_H155A/pET28b(+) N-tag | addgene partial sequence | sequence record 138410 | T7term 5'-GCTAGTTATTGCTCAGCGG-3'
GCAGCCGGATCTCAGTGGTGGTGGTGGTGGTGCTCGAGTTATTTTTCCATTATAATAGACACTTGATTGT
TTTCAATCTCTATATAGAGTTCTTTTTGAGAATTGGAGCTATAAGAGAGCTTGTTATGCTGGTAGGCTTT
ATAATCTTGGTCAAACACCACATAAAACAAGCGTTTGTTCTGAGAGTTGGGGTAAGGGATCACATTGATA
GAGGAAAAAGCGATATTCTTTTTTTCGTTTTTTGCAAACACCCTTTTTTTATACTCTTTAAAAGCGTTAA
ATTTCATGCCGTCATAGCGAGTGAAATTGGGGTTATAAAAACGCATGTAGCGTTCAAAATCGCCCCTAGC
CCAGGCTTCTTTCCATTGAAAAAGGGAGCTTAAAATCATGCTCAATTCTTCTTTGGTGCTTGGGAAAAAC
TTGTCTTCATAGGTGATGAGGAACGCTTTTTCGCCTTTTAACACTTTGTCATAAGAGCTTAAAAGCGGGT
TTTCAATCGCAATACAGCCCTTGGTGTTCAATTCATTCCGATCGCCATTTAAAGGCATTCCATGCACCCA
AATGCCCGCCCCGGTGCGTTTTTTCAAGGTATCATACAAATTAGGGTAATTCGTTACAAAAGCCAAAACG
CCATAATATTGATCCAAGCGCTCTAATTTCTGCGTGATACGATACACTCCAATAGGCGTGGCCAAATCGC
CCTCTAAAGTCTTATCGCCCTTTTTAGAGCCTACAAGAGCTTTAGAGCTGTTGATTTT
